>Addgene plasmid #219854 | pDRF1 Cyterm-ymiRFP680 | addgene full sequence | sequence record 437598 | Addgene NGS Result
CAAGCTTCCTGAAACGGAGAAACATAAACAGGCATTGCTGGGATCACCCATACATCACTCTGTTTTGCCT
GACCTTTTCCGGTAATTTGAAAACAAACCCGGTCTCGAAGCGGAGATCCGGCGATAATTACCGCAGAAAT
AAACCCATACACGAGACGTAGAACCAGCCGCACATGGCCGGAGAAACTCCTGCGAGAATTTCGTAAACTC
GCGCGCATTGCATCTGTATTTCCTAATGCGGCACTTCCAGGCCTCGATCGAGACCGTTTATCCATTGCTT
TTTTGTTGTCTTTTTCCCTCGTTCACAGAAAGTCTGAAGAAGCTATAGTAGAACTATGAGCTTTTTTTGT
TTCTGTTTTCCTTTTTTTTTTTTTTACCTCTGTGGAAATTGTTACTCTCACACTCTTTAGTTCGTTTGTT
TGTTTTGTTTATTCCAATTATGACCGGTGACGAAACGTGGTCGATGGTGGGTACCGCTTATGCTCCCCTC
CATTAGTTTCGATTATATAAAAAGGCCAAATATTGTATTATTTTCAAATGTCCTATCATTATCGTCTAAC
ATCTAATTTCTCTTAAATTTTTTCTCTTTCTTTCCTATAACACCAATAGTGAAAATCTTTTTTTCTTCTA
TATCTACAAAAACTTTTTTTTTCTATCAACCTCGTTGATAAATTTTTTCTTTAACAATCGTTAATAATTA
ATTAATTGGAAAATAACCATTTTTTCTCTCTTTTATACACACATTCAAAAGAAAGAAAAAAAATATACCC
CAGCCTCGACTAGTGAATTCGCGGCCATCACAAGTTTGTACAAAAAAGCAGGCTGCTAGCGCTACCGGAC
TCAGATCTGGTACCCCTTGCAGCTTCCAGTTGTCAGGAAGAGAAGGCTCCCATGGATCCTGTGGTGGTGC
TGGGGCTCTGTCTCTCCTGTTTGCTTCTCCTTTCACTCTGGAAACAGAGCTATGGGGGAGGGAAGCTTCG
AATTCTGCAGTCGACGGTACCGCGGGCCCGGGATCCACCGGTCGCCACCATGGCTGAAGGTTCTGTTGCT
AGACAACCAGATTTGTTGACTTGTGATGATGAACCAATTCATATTCCAGGTGCTATTCAACCACATGGTT
TGTTATTAGCTTTGGCTGCTGATATGACCATTGTTGCTGGTTCTGATAACTTGCCTGAATTGACTGGTTT
AGCTATTGGTGCCTTGATCGGTAGATCTGCTGCTGATGTTTTCGATTCTGAAACCCATAATAGATTGACT
ATTGCTTTGGCTGAACCAGGTGCTGCTGTCGGTGCTCCAATTACCGTCGGTTTCACCATGCGTAAGGATG
CCGGTTTCATTGGTTCTTGGCATAGACATGATCAATTAATTTTCTTGGAATTGGAACCACCACAACGTGA
CGTTGCCGAACCACAGGCTTTCTTCCGTAGAACCAACTCTGCTATTAGAAGATTACAAGCTGCTGAAACT
TTGGAATCTGCTTGTGCTGCTGCTGCTCAAGAAGTTCGTAAGATTACTGGTTTCGATAGAGTTATGATCT
ACAGATTTGCTTCTGATTTCTCTGGTGAAGTTATTGCTGAAGATAGATGTGCTGAAGTTGAATCTAAGTT
GGGTTTGCATTACCCAGCTTCTACTGTTCCAGCTCAAGCTAGAAGATTGTACACTATTAATCCAGTTAGA
ATTATTCCAGATATCAACTACAGACCAGTCCCAGTTACCCCAGATTTGAACCCAGTTACTGGTAGACCTA
TTGATTTATCTTTCGCTATTTTGAGATCTGTTTCCCCATGTCATTTGGAATTCATGAGAAACATCGGTAT
GCATGGTACCATGTCTATTTCTATTTTGAGAGGTGAAAGATTGTGGGGTTTGATTGTTTGTCATCATAGA
ACTCCATACTACGTTGACTTGGATGGTAGACAAGCCTGTAAGAGAGTTGCTGAAAGATTGGCTACCCAAA
TTGGTGTTATGGAAGAATAAGCGGCCGCACCCAGCTTTCTTGTACAAAGTGGTGTAGTTAATTCATGATG
GCCGCTGCAGGTCGACCTCGAGGGGGGGCCCGGTACCCAATTCGCCCTATAGTGAGTCGTATTACGCGCG
GATCCAGCTTTGGACTTCTTCGCCAGAGGTTTGGTCAAGTCTCCAATCAAGGTTGTCGGCTTGTCTACCT
TGCCAGAAATTTACGAAAAGATGGAAAAGGGTCAAATCGTTGGTAGATACGTTGTTGACACTTCTAAATA
AGCGAATTTCTTATGATTTATGATTTTTATTATTAAATAAGTTATAAAAAAAATAAGTGTATACAAATTT
TAAAGTGACTCTTAGGTTTTAAAACGAAAATTCTTATTCTTGAGTAACTCTTTCCTGTAGGTCAGGTTGC
TTTCTCAGGTATAGCATGAGGTCGCTCTTATTGACCACACCTCTACCGGCATGCCAATTCACTGGCCGTC
GTTTTACAACGTCGTGACTGGGAAAACCCTGGCGTTACCCAACTTAATCGCCTTGCAGCACATCCCCCTT
TCGCCAGCTGGCGTAATAGCGAAGAGGCCCGCACCGATCGCCCTTCCCAACAGTTGCGCAGCCTGAATGG
CGAATGGCGCCTGATGCGGTATTTTCTCCTTACGCATCTGTGCGGTATTTCACACCGCATAATCGGATCG
TACTTGTTACCCATCATTGAATTTTGAACATCCGAACCTGGGAGTTTTCCCTGAAACAGATAGTATATTT
GAACCTGTATAATAATATATAGTCTAGCGCTTTACGGAAGACAATGTATGTATTTCGGTTCCTGGAGAAA
CTATTGCATCTATTGCATAGGTAATCTTGCACGTCGCATCCCCGGTTCATTTTCTGCGTTTCCATCTTGC
ACTTCAATAGCATATCTTTGTTAACGAAGCATCTGTGCTTCATTTTGTAGAACAAAAATGCAACGCGAGA
GCGCTAATTTTTCAAACAAAGAATCTGAGCTGCATTTTTACAGAACAGAAATGCAACGCGAAAGCGCTAT
TTTACCAACGAAGAATCTGTGCTTCATTTTTGTAAAACAAAAATGCAACGCGAGAGCGCTAATTTTTCAA
ACAAAGAATCTGAGCTGCATTTTTACAGAACAGAAATGCAACGCGAGAGCGCTATTTTACCAACAAAGAA
TCTATACTTCTTTTTTGTTCTACAAAAATGCATCCCGAGAGCGCTATTTTTCTAACAAAGCATCTTAGAT
TACTTTTTTTCTCCTTTGTGCGCTCTATAATGCAGTCTCTTGATAACTTTTTGCACTGTAGGTCCGTTAA
GGTTAGAAGAAGGCTACTTTGGTGTCTATTTTCTCTTCCATAAAAAAAGCCTGACTCCACTTCCCGCGTT
TACTGATTACTAGCGAAGCTGCGGGTGCATTTTTTCAAGATAAAGGCATCCCCGATTATATTCTATACCG
ATGTGGATTGCGCATACTTTGTGAACAGAAAGTGATAGCGTTGATGATTCTTCATTGGTCAGAAAATTAT
GAACGGTTTCTTCTATTTTGTCTCTATATACTACGTATAGGAAATGTTTACATTTTCGTATTGTTTTCGA
TTCACTCTATGAATAGTTCTTACTACAATTTTTTTGTCTAAAGAGTAATACTAGAGATAAACATAAAAAA
TGTAGAGGTCGAGTTTAGATGCAAGTTCAAGGAGCGAAAGGTGGATGGGTAGGTTATATAGGGATATAGC
ACAGAGATATATAGCAAAGAGATACTTTTGAGCAATGTTTGTGGAAGCGGTATTCGCAATATTTTAGTAG
CTCGTTACAGTCCGGTGCGTTTTTGGTTTTTTGAAAGTGCGTCTTCAGAGCGCTTTTGGTTTTCAAAAGC
GCTCTGAAGTTCCTATACTTTCTAGCTAGAGAATAGGAACTTCGGAATAGGAACTTCAAAGCGTTTCCGA
AAACGAGCGCTTCCGAAAATGCAACGCGAGCTGCGCACATACAGCTCACTGTTCACGTCGCACCTATATC
TGCGTGTTGCCTGTATATATATATACATGAGAAGAACGGCATAGTGCGTGTTTATGCTTAAATGCGTACT
TATATGCGTCTATTTATGTAGGATGAAAGGTAGTCTAGTACCTCCTGTGATATTATCCCATTCCATGCGG
GGTATCGTATGCTTCCTTCAGCACTACCCTTTAGCTGTTCTATATGCTGCCACTCCTCAATTGGATTAGT
CTCATCCTTCAATGCTATCATTTCCTTTGATATTGGATCGATCCGATGATAAGCTGTCAAACATGAGAAT
TGGGTAATAACTGATATAATTAAATTGAAGCTCTAATTTGTGAGTTTAGTATACATGCATTTACTTATAA
TACAGTTTTTTAGTTTTGCTGGCCGCATCTTCTCAAATATGCTTCCCAGCCTGCTTTTCTGTAACGTTCA
CCCTCTACCTTAGCATCCCTTCCCTTTGCAAATAGTCCTCTTCCAACAATAATAATGTCAGATCCTGTAG
AGACCACATCATCCACGGTTCTATACTGTTGACCCAATGCGTCTCCCTTGTCATCTAAACCCACACCGGG
TGTCATAATCAACCAATCGTAACCTTCATCTCTTCCACCCATGTCTCTTTGAGCAATAAAGCCGATAACA
AAATCTTTGTCGCTCTTCGCAATGTCAACAGTACCCTTAGTATATTCTCCAGTAGATAGGGAGCCCTTGC
ATGACAATTCTGCTAACATCAAAAGGCCTCTAGGTTCCTTTGTTACTTCTTCTGCCGCCTGCTTCAAACC
GCTAACAATACCTGGGCCCACCACACCGTGTGCATTCGTAATGTCTGCCCATTCTGCTATTCTGTATACA
CCCGCAGAGTACTGCAATTTGACTGTATTACCAATGTCAGCAAATTTTCTGTCTTCGAAGAGTAAAAAAT
TGTACTTGGCGGATAATGCCTTTAGCGGCTTAACTGTGCCCTCCATGGAAAAATCAGTCAAGATATCCAC
ATGTGTTTTTAGTAAACAAATTTTGGGACCTAATGCTTCAACTAACTCCAGTAATTCCTTGGTGGTACGA
ACATCCAATGAAGCACACAAGTTTGTTTGCTTTTCGTGCATGATATTAAATAGCTTGGCAGCAACAGGAC
TAGGATGAGTAGCAGCACGTTCCTTATATGTAGCTTTCGACATGATTTATCTTCGTTTCCTGCATGTTTT
TGTTCTGTGCAGTTGGGTTAAGAATACTGGGCAATTTCATGTTTCTTCAACACTACATATGCGTATATAT
ACCAATCTAAGTCTGTGCTCCTTCCTTCGTTCTTCCTTCTGTTCGGAGATTACCGAATCAAAAAAATTTC
AAGGAAACCGAAATCAAAAAAAAGAATAAAAAAAAAATGATGAATTGAAAAGCTAATTCTTGAAGACGAA
AGGGCCTCGTGATACGCCTATTTTTATAGGTTAATGTCATGATAATAATGGTTTCTTAGACGTCAGGTGG
CACTTTTCGGGGAAATGTGCGCGGAACCCCTATTTGTTTATTTTTCTAAATACATTCAAATATGTATCCG
CTCATGAGACAATAACCCTGATAAATGCTTCAATAATATTGAAAAAGGAAGAGTATGAGTATTCAACATT
TCCGTGTCGCCCTTATTCCCTTTTTTGCGGCATTTTGCCTTCCTGTTTTTGCTCACCCAGAAACGCTGGT
GAAAGTAAAAGATGCTGAAGATCAGTTGGGTGCACGAGTGGGTTACATCGAACTGGATCTCAACAGCGGT
AAGATCCTTGAGAGTTTTCGCCCCGAAGAACGTTTTCCAATGATGAGCACTTTTAAAGTTCTGCTATGTG
GCGCGGTATTATCCCGTATTGACGCCGGGCAAGAGCAACTCGGTCGCCGCATACACTATTCTCAGAATGA
CTTGGTTGAGTACTCACCAGTCACAGAAAAGCATCTTACGGATGGCATGACAGTAAGAGAATTATGCAGT
GCTGCCATAACCATGAGTGATAACACTGCGGCCAACTTACTTCTGACAACGATCGGAGGACCGAAGGAGC
TAACCGCTTTTTTGCACAACATGGGGGATCATGTAACTCGCCTTGATCGTTGGGAACCGGAGCTGAATGA
AGCCATACCAAACGACGAGCGTGACACCACGATGCCTGTAGCAATGGCAACAACGTTGCGCAAACTATTA
ACTGGCGAACTACTTACTCTAGCTTCCCGGCAACAATTAATAGACTGGATGGAGGCGGATAAAGTTGCAG
GACCACTTCTGCGCTCGGCCCTTCCGGCTGGCTGGTTTATTGCTGATAAATCTGGAGCCGGTGAGCGTGG
GTCTCGCGGTATCATTGCAGCACTGGGGCCAGATGGTAAGCCCTCCCGTATCGTAGTTATCTACACGACG
GGGAGTCAGGCAACTATGGATGAACGAAATAGACAGATCGCTGAGATAGGTGCCTCACTGATTAAGCATT
GGTAACTGTCAGACCAAGTTTACTCATATATACTTTAGATTGATTTAAAACTTCATTTTTAATTTAAAAG
GATCTAGGTGAAGATCCTTTTTGATAATCTCATGACCAAAATCCCTTAACGTGAGTTTTCGTTCCACTGA
GCGTCAGACCCCGTAGAAAAGATCAAAGGATCTTCTTGAGATCCTTTTTTTCTGCGCGTAATCTGCTGCT
TGCAAACAAAAAAACCACCGCTACCAGCGGTGGTTTGTTTGCCGGATCAAGAGCTACCAACTCTTTTTCC
GAAGGTAACTGGCTTCAGCAGAGCGCAGATACCAAATACTGTTCTTCTAGTGTAGCCGTAGTTAGGCCAC
CACTTCAAGAACTCTGTAGCACCGCCTACATACCTCGCTCTGCTAATCCTGTTACCAGTGGCTGCTGCCA
GTGGCGATAAGTCGTGTCTTACCGGGTTGGACTCAAGACGATAGTTACCGGATAAGGCGCAGCGGTCGGG
CTGAACGGGGGGTTCGTGCACACAGCCCAGCTTGGAGCGAACGACCTACACCGAACTGAGATACCTACAG
CGTGAGCTATGAGAAAGCGCCACGCTTCCCGAAGGGAGAAAGGCGGACAGGTATCCGGTAAGCGGCAGGG
TCGGAACAGGAGAGCGCACGAGGGAGCTTCCAGGGGGAAACGCCTGGTATCTTTATAGTCCTGTCGGGTT
TCGCCACCTCTGACTTGAGCGTCGATTTTTGTGATGCTCGTCAGGGGGGCGGAGCCTATGGAAAAACGCC
AGCAACGCGGCCTTTTTACGGTTCCTGGCCTTTTGCTGGCCTTTTGCTCACATGTTCTTTCCTGCGTTAT
CCCCTGATTCTGTGGATAACCGTATTACCGCCTTTGAGTGAGCTGATACCGCTCGCCGCAGCCGAACGAC
CGAGCGCAGCGAGTCAGTGAGCGAGGAAGCGGAAGAGCGCCCAATACGCAAACCGCCTCTCCCCGCGCGT
TGGCCGATTCATTAATGCAGCTGGCACGACAGGTTTCCCGACTGGAAAGCGGGCAGTGAGCGCAACGCAA
TTAATGTGAGTTAGCTCACTCATTAGGCACCCCAGGCTTTACACTTTATGCTTCCGGCTCGTATGTTGTG
TGGAATTGTGAGCGGATAACAATTTCACACAGGAAACAGCTATGACCATGATTACGCCAAGCTTACCGCA
TCAGGAAATTGTAAGCGTTAATATTTTGTTAAAATTCGCGTTAAATTTTTGTTAAATCAGCTCATTTTTT
AACCAATAGGCCGAAATCGGCAAAATCCCTTATAAATCAAAAGAATAGACCGAGATAGGGT
[37 nt withheld, positions 7762-7798]
AAAGAACGTGGACTCCAACGTCAAAGG
[49 nt withheld, positions 7826-7874]
T
[91 nt withheld, positions 7876-7966]
G
[124 nt withheld, positions 7968-8091]
CCATTCGC
Features (pLannotate 1.2.2; 28 found; start..end, strand, type, name):
      3..257     -  CDS            BRP1 (fragment): BRP1_YEAST - Protein predicted: Swiss-Prot protein existence level 4. From Saccharomyces cerevisiae (strain ATCC 204508 / S288c) (Baker's yeast).
    359..375     -  promoter       ARG4 promoter (fragment): S. cerevisiae ARG4
    480..563     +  CDS            YG007_YEAST: Protein predicted: Swiss-Prot protein existence level 4. From Saccharomyces cerevisiae (strain ATCC 204508 / S288c) (Baker's yeast).
    800..824     +  protein_bind   attB1: mutant version of attB; recombination site for the Gateway® BP reaction BP Clonase™
    825..848     +  misc_feature   MCS (fragment): multiple cloning site
    892..978     +  CDS            CYP2C1 (fragment): CP2C1_RABIT - Experimental evidence at protein level: Swiss-Prot protein existence level 1. Cytochromes P450 are a group of heme-thiolate monooxygenases. In liver microsomes, this enzyme is involved in an NADPH-dependent electron transport pathway. It oxidizes a variety of structurally unrelated compounds, including steroids, fatty acids, and xenobiotics. From Oryctolagus cuniculus (Rabbit).
    973..1016    +  misc_feature   MCS (fragment): multiple cloning site
   1030..1977    +  CDS            miRFP680: miRFP680 is a basic (constitutively fluorescent) near ir fluorescent protein published in 2020, derived from Rhodopseudomonas palustris CGA009. It has low acid sensitivity. It requires the cofactor biliverdin for fluorescence.
   1989..2013    -  protein_bind   attB2: mutant version of attB; recombination site for the Gateway® BP reaction BP Clonase™
   2041..2067    +  misc_feature   MCS (fragment): pBluescript multiple cloning site
   2076..2094    -  promoter       T7 promoter: promoter for bacteriophage T7 RNA polymerase
   2095..2238    +  CDS            ADH1 (fragment): ADH1_YEAST - Also known as ADC1. Experimental evidence at protein level: Swiss-Prot protein existence level 1. This isozyme preferentially catalyzes the conversion of primary unbranched alcohols to their corresponding aldehydes. Also shows activity toward secondary alcohols. From Saccharomyces cerevisiae (strain ATCC 204508 / S288c) (Baker's yeast).
   2242..2429    +  terminator     ADH1 terminator: S. cerevisiae ADH1; transcription terminator for the S. cerevisiae alcohol dehydrogenase 1 (ADH1) gene
   2437..2594    +  CDS            lacZα (fragment): LacZα fragment of β-galactosidase; lacZ fragment
   2600..2651    -  misc_feature   bom (fragment): basis of mobility region from pBR322
   2656..2739    +  CDS            RAF1 (fragment): RAF_YEAST - Experimental evidence at transcript level: Swiss-Prot protein existence level 2. Antagonizes transcriptional repression of recombinase FLP by REP1-REP2. May play a role in plasmid partitioning. From Saccharomyces cerevisiae (strain ATCC 204508 / S288c) (Baker's yeast).
   2893..4239    -  rep_origin     2μ ori: yeast 2μ plasmid origin of replication
   4244..4260    -  promoter       tet promoter (fragment): E. coli promoter for tetracycline efflux protein gene
   4350..5153    -  CDS            URA3: orotidine-5'-phosphate decarboxylase, required for uracil biosynthesis; S. cerevisiae URA3; yeast auxotrophic marker, counterselectable with 5-fluoroorotic acid (5-FOA)
   5154..5369    -  promoter       URA3 promoter: S. cerevisiae URA3
   5480..5584    +  promoter       AmpR promoter: bla
   5585..6445    +  CDS            AmpR: β-lactamase; bla; confers resistance to ampicillin, carbenicillin, and related antibiotics
   6616..7204    +  rep_origin     ori: high-copy-number ColE1/pMB1/pBR322/pUC origin of replication
   7387..7479    +  CDS            lacI (fragment): lac repressor; lacI; The lac repressor binds to the lac operator to inhibit transcription in E. coli. This inhibition can be relieved by adding lactose or isopropyl-β-D-thiogalactopyranoside (IPTG).
   7492..7513    +  protein_bind   CAP binding site: CAP binding activates transcription in the presence of cAMP. E. coli catabolite activator protein
   7528..7558    +  promoter       lac promoter: promoter for the E. coli lac operon
   7566..7582    +  protein_bind   lac operator: The lac repressor binds to the lac operator to inhibit transcription in E. coli. This inhibition can be relieved by adding lactose or isopropyl-β-D-thiogalactopyranoside (IPTG). lac repressor encoded by lacI
   7663..8091    -  rep_origin     f1 ori (sequence partly withheld): f1 bacteriophage origin of replication; arrow indicates direction of (+) strand synthesis
