[The description below was written by a language model from this plasmid's Addgene catalogue record and pLannotate feature annotations shown in this document.]
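Description:
pDRF1 Cyterm-ymiRFP680 is an 8.1 kb yeast expression plasmid built for producing a membrane-targeted near-infrared fluorescent protein in budding yeast. It is an E. coli–yeast shuttle vector. In bacteria it replicates from a high-copy ColE1/pUC-type origin and is selected through the β-lactamase (AmpR) gene, and an f1 origin is also present. In Saccharomyces cerevisiae it is maintained as a multicopy episome by the 2μ origin and selected by uracil prototrophy through URA3 with its native promoter, a marker that can also be counterselected with 5-FOA. The plasmid name says pDRF1 while the catalogue lists the backbone as pDRF3, and the record does not resolve this discrepancy.

The insert is a synthetic fusion flanked by Gateway attB1 and attB2 sites with multiple-cloning-site remnants. A short N-terminal fragment of rabbit cytochrome P450 CYP2C1 ("Cyterm"), generally used as an anchor tethering a protein to the cytosolic face of the ER membrane, is joined to miRFP680. This near-infrared fluorescent protein derives from a Rhodopseudomonas palustris bacteriophytochrome and needs biliverdin as a cofactor for fluorescence. The "y" prefix presumably denotes a yeast-adapted coding sequence, though the record does not say so. The ADH1 terminator lies downstream of the cassette. The yeast promoter driving expression is not annotated as such: the region upstream of attB1 carries only small hits to yeast genomic fragments. Leftover lac promoter/operator, lacZα and T7 promoter elements appear to be backbone remnants. The associated publication is a side-by-side characterization of fluorescent proteins in budding yeast, and this construct fits that context.
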