Addgene plasmid #219854: pDRF1 Cyterm-ymiRFP680
Purpose: expression of Cyterm-ymiRFP680 in budding yeast
Depositing lab: Bas Teusink. Depositing organization: Vrije Universiteit Amsterdam. Publication: Side-by-Side Systematic Characterization of Novel FPs in Budding Yeast. Botman D, de Groot DH, Wehrens M, van Rossum K, Yska S, van der Kieft B, Albert V, Minghetti N, Goedhart J, Teusink B. ACS Synth Biol. 2026 Apr 1. doi: 10.1021/acssynbio.5c00676. PubMed 41919951.
Backbone
  Vector backbone: pDRF3
  Vector type: Yeast Expression
Growth in bacteria
  Bacterial resistance: Ampicillin, 100 μg/mL
  Growth temperature: 37°C
  Growth strain: DH5alpha
  Copy number: High Copy
Gene/Insert
  Gene/Insert name: Cyterm-ymiRFP680
  Species: Synthetic
  Cloning method: Restriction Enzyme; 5′ cloning site Unknown (unknown if destroyed)
Terms and licenses: Academic/Nonprofit Terms; Industry Terms
How to cite: pDRF1 Cyterm-ymiRFP680 was a gift from Bas Teusink (Addgene plasmid # 219854 ; http://n2t.net/addgene:219854 ; RRID:Addgene_219854)
